>Addgene plasmid #139253 | pPD765 TRE3GV MCS in TU1 | addgene full sequence | sequence record 325169 | Addgene NGS Result
GACGGATCGGGAGATCGAAGACGGTGCCAAGGTCTTGACAAACGAGTGCTAGTACAAGATCAGGCCCTTT
CATCTTCACTCGAGTTTACTCCCTATCAGTGATAGAGAACGTATGAAGAGTTTACTCCCTATCAGTGATA
GAGAACGTATGCAGACTTTACTCCCTATCAGTGATAGAGAACGTATAAGGAGTTTACTCCCTATCAGTGA
TAGAGAACGTATGACCAGTTTACTCCCTATCAGTGATAGAGAACGTATCTACAGTTTACTCCCTATCAGT
GATAGAGAACGTATATCCAGTTTACTCCCTATCAGTGATAGAGAACGTATGTCGAGGTAGGCGTGTACGG
TGGGCGCCTATAAAAGCAGAGCTCGTTTAGTGAACCGTCAGATCGCCTGGAGCAATTCCACAACACTTTT
GTCTTATACTTCTCTGGCTAACTAGAGAACCCACTGCTTACTGGCTTATCGAAATTAATACGACTCACTA
TAGGGAGTCCCAAGCTGGCTAGCGTTTAAACTTAAGCTTGGTACCGAGCTCGGATCCACTAGTCCAGTGT
GGTGGAATTCTGCAGATATCCAGCACAGTGGCGGCCGCTCGAGTCTAGAGGGCCCGTTTAAACCCGCTGA
TCAGCCTCGACTGTGCCTTCTAGTTGCCAGCCATCTGTTGTTTGCCCCTCCCCCGTGCCTTCCTTGACCC
TGGAAGGTGCCACTCCCACTGTCCTTTCCTAATAAAATGAGGAAATTGCATCGCATTGTCTGAGTAGGTG
TCATTCTATTCTGGGGGGTGGGGTGGGGCAGGACAGCAAGGGGGAGGATTGGGAAGTCAATAGCAGGCAT
GCTGGGGATGCGGTGGGCTCTATGGCTTCTGAGGCAGGTCGAGGGTACATGCGCCTTACTCCTTGTGAGC
GCATCGCGATAAGCTCTAGAGGGACAGCCCCCCCCCAAAGCCCCCAGGGATGTAATTACGTCCCTCCCCC
GCTAGGGGGCAGCAGCGAGCCGCCCGGGGCTCCGCTCCGGTCCGGCGCTCCCCCCGCATCCCCGAGCCGG
CAGCGTGCGGGGACAGCCCGGGCACGGGGAAGGTGGCACGGGATCGCTTTCCTCTGAACGCTTCTCGCTG
CTCTTTGAGCCTGCAGACACCTGGGGGGATACGGGGAAAAAGCTTTAGGCTGAAAGAGAGATTTAGAATG
ACAGAATCATAGAACGGCCTGCGTACGGATGGGGCTCTAGCTCTAGAGCTTGATATCGAATTCCTGCAGC
CCCGCTAGAGGGACAGCCCCCCCCCAAAGCCCCCAGGGATGTAATTACGTCCCTCCCCCGCTAGGGGGCA
GCAGCGAGCCGCCCGGGGCTCCGCTCCGGTCCGGCGCTCCCCCCGCATCCCCGAGCCGGCAGCGTGCGGG
GACAGCCCGGGCACGGGGAAGGTGGCACGGGATCGCTTTCCTCTGAACGCTTCTCGCTGCTCTTTGAGCC
TGCAGACACCTGGGGGGATACGGGGAAAAAGCTTTAGGCTGAAAGAGAGATTTAGAATGACAGAATCATA
GAACGGCCTGGGCGCGCCTGGTGGCGAACGATCAACAGACGGGAGAGGGCAAAAGTCTTCGCTGACAGCG
ACCGGACTCTAGGGGGTATCCCC
[124 nt withheld, positions 1634-1757]
C
[91 nt withheld, positions 1759-1849]
A
[49 nt withheld, positions 1851-1899]
CCTTTGACGTTGGAGTCCACGTTCTTT
[37 nt withheld, positions 1927-1963]
ACCCTATCTCGGTCTATTCTTTTGATTTATAAGGGATTTTGCCGATTTCGGCCTATTGGTTAAAAAATGA
GCTGATTTAACAAAAATTTAACGCGAATTAATTCTGTGGAATGTGTGTCAGTTAGGCTCAATTAGTCAGC
AACCATAGTCCCGCCCCTAACTCCGCCCATCCCGCCCCTAACTCCGCCCAGTTCCGCCCATTCTCCGCCC
CATGGCTGACTAATTTTTTTTATTTATGCAGAGGCCGAGGCCGCCTCTGCCTCTGAGCTATTCCAGAAGT
AGTGAGGAGGCTTTTTTGGAGGCCTAGGCTTTTGCAAAAAGCTCCCGGGAGCTTGTATATCCATTTTCGG
AGGTTGGGCTTCGGAATCGTTTTCCGGGACGCCGGCTGGATGATCCTCCAGCGCGGGGATCTCATGCTGG
AGTTCTTCGCCCACCCCAACTTGTTTATTGCAGCTTATAATGGTTACAAATAAAGCAATAGCATCACAAA
TTTCACAAATAAAGCATTTTTTTCACTGCATTCTAGTTGTGGTTTGTCCAAACTCATCAATGTATCTTAT
CATGTCTGTATACCGTCGACCTCTAGCTAGAGCTTGGCGTAATCATGGTCATAGCTGTTTCCTGTGTGAA
ATTGTTATCCGCTCACAATTCCACACAACATACGAGCCGGAAGCATAAAGTGTAAAGCCTGGGGTGCCTA
ATGAGTGAGCTAACTCACATTAATTGCGTTGCGCTCACTGCCCGCTTTCCAGTCGGGAAACCTGTCGTGC
CAGCTGCATTAATGAATCGGCCAACGCGCGGGGAGAGGCGGTTTGCGTATTGGGCGCTCTTCCGCTTCCT
CGCTCACTGACTCGCTGCGCTCGGTCGTTCGGCTGCGGCGAGCGGTATCAGCTCACTCAAAGGCGGTAAT
ACGGTTATCCACAGAATCAGGGGATAACGCAGGAAAGAACATGTGAGCAAAAGGCCAGCAAAAGGCCAGG
AACCGTAAAAAGGCCGCGTTGCTGGCGTTTTTCCATAGGCTCCGCCCCCCTGACGAGCATCACAAAAATC
GACGCTCAAGTCAGAGGTGGCGAAACCCGACAGGACTATAAAGATACCAGGCGTTTCCCCCTGGAAGCTC
CCTCGTGCGCTCTCCTGTTCCGACCCTGCCGCTTACCGGATACCTGTCCGCCTTTCTCCCTTCGGGAAGC
GTGGCGCTTTCTCATAGCTCACGCTGTAGGTATCTCAGTTCGGTGTAGGTCGTTCGCTCCAAGCTGGGCT
GTGTGCACGAACCCCCCGTTCAGCCCGACCGCTGCGCCTTATCCGGTAACTATCGTCTTGAGTCCAACCC
GGTAAGACACGACTTATCGCCACTGGCAGCAGCCACTGGTAACAGGATTAGCAGAGCGAGGTATGTAGGC
GGTGCTACAGAGTTCTTGAAGTGGTGGCCTAACTACGGCTACACTAGAAGAACAGTATTTGGTATCTGCG
CTCTGCTGAAGCCAGTTACCTTCGGAAAAAGAGTTGGTAGCTCTTGATCCGGCAAACAAACCACCGCTGG
TAGCGGTGGTTTTTTTGTTTGCAAGCAGCAGATTACGCGCAGAAAAAAAGGATCTCAAGAAGATCCTTTG
ATCTTTTCTACGGGGTCTGACGCTCAGTGGAACGAAAACTCACGTTAAGGGATTTTGGTCATGAGATTAT
CAAAAAGGATCTTCACCTAGATCCTTTTAAATTAAAAATGAAGTTTTAAATCAATCTAAAGTATATATGA
GTAAACTTGGTCTGACAGTTACCAATGCTTAATCAGTGAGGCACCTATCTCAGCGATCTGTCTATTTCGT
TCATCCATAGTTGCCTGACTCCCCGTCGTGTAGATAACTACGATACGGGAGGGCTTACCATCTGGCCCCA
GTGCTGCAATGATACCGCGAGATCCACGCTCACCGGCTCCAGATTTATCAGCAATAAACCAGCCAGCCGG
AAGGGCCGAGCGCAGAAGTGGTCCTGCAACTTTATCCGCCTCCATCCAGTCTATTAATTGTTGCCGGGAA
GCTAGAGTAAGTAGTTCGCCAGTTAATAGTTTGCGCAACGTTGTTGCCATTGCTACAGGCATCGTGGTGT
CACGCTCGTCGTTTGGTATGGCTTCATTCAGCTCCGGTTCCCAACGATCAAGGCGAGTTACATGATCCCC
CATGTTGTGCAAAAAAGCGGTTAGCTCCTTCGGTCCTCCGATCGTTGTCAGAAGTAAGTTGGCCGCAGTG
TTATCACTCATGGTTATGGCAGCACTGCATAATTCTCTTACTGTCATGCCATCCGTAAGATGCTTTTCTG
TGACTGGTGAGTACTCAACCAAGTCATTCTGAGAATAGTGTATGCGGCGACCGAGTTGCTCTTGCCCGGC
GTCAATACGGGATAATACCGCGCCACATAGCAGAACTTTAAAAGTGCTCATCATTGGAAAACGTTCTTCG
GGGCGAAAACTCTCAAGGATCTTACCGCTGTTGAGATCCAGTTCGATGTAACCCACTCGTGCACCCAACT
GATCTTCAGCATCTTTTACTTTCACCAGCGTTTCTGGGTGAGCAAAAACAGGAAGGCAAAATGCCGCAAA
AAAGGGAATAAGGGCGACACGGAAATGTTGAATACTCATACTCTTCCTTTTTCAATATTATTGAAGCATT
TATCAGGGTTATTGTCTCATGAGCGGATACATATTTGAATGTATTTAGAAAAATAAACAAATAGGGGTTC
CGCGCACATTTCCCCGAAAAGTGCCACCTGACGTC
Features (pLannotate 1.2.2; 17 found; start..end, strand, type, name):
     82..431     +  promoter       TRE3GV promoter: 3rd-generation Tet-responsive promoter that can be activated by binding of Tet-On® 3G, optimized for retroviral and lentiviral vectors
    431..460     +  LTR            5' LTR (truncated) (fragment): truncated 5' long terminal repeat (LTR) from HIV-1
    476..494     +  promoter       T7 promoter: promoter for bacteriophage T7 RNA polymerase
    641..752     +  polyA_signal   bGH poly(A) signal: bovine growth hormone polyadenylation signal
   1237..1262    -  misc_feature   MCS (fragment): pBluescript multiple cloning site
   1634..2062    +  rep_origin     f1 ori (sequence partly withheld): f1 bacteriophage origin of replication; arrow indicates direction of (+) strand synthesis
   2067..2089    +  promoter       SV40 promoter (fragment): SV40 enhancer and early promoter
   2090..2281    +  promoter       SV40 promoter: SV40 early promoter
   2308..2406    +  CDS            ble (fragment): BLE_KLEPN - Experimental evidence at protein level: Swiss-Prot protein existence level 1. Binding protein with a strong affinity to the bleomycin family of antibiotics. Binds to CL990; an antimitotic-antibiotic compound. From Klebsiella pneumoniae.
   2401..2522    +  polyA_signal   SV40 poly(A) signal: SV40 polyadenylation signal
   2595..2611    -  protein_bind   lac operator: The lac repressor binds to the lac operator to inhibit transcription in E. coli. This inhibition can be relieved by adding lactose or isopropyl-β-D-thiogalactopyranoside (IPTG). lac repressor encoded by lacI
   2619..2649    -  promoter       lac promoter: promoter for the E. coli lac operon
   2664..2685    -  protein_bind   CAP binding site: CAP binding activates transcription in the presence of cAMP. E. coli catabolite activator protein
   2698..2790    -  CDS            lacI (fragment): lac repressor; lacI; The lac repressor binds to the lac operator to inhibit transcription in E. coli. This inhibition can be relieved by adding lactose or isopropyl-β-D-thiogalactopyranoside (IPTG).
   2973..3561    -  rep_origin     ori: high-copy-number ColE1/pMB1/pBR322/pUC origin of replication
   3732..4592    -  CDS            AmpR: β-lactamase; bla; confers resistance to ampicillin, carbenicillin, and related antibiotics
   4593..4697    -  promoter       AmpR promoter: bla
