[The description below was written by a language model from this plasmid's Addgene catalogue record and pLannotate feature annotations shown in this document.]
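Description:
pPD765 TRE3GV MCS in TU1 is an empty mammalian expression backbone for synthetic biology work, built on a pcDNA-derived Golden Gate vector (pPD005). It carries no insert. The record describes it as a TRE3GV promoter followed by a multiple cloning site, placed in a vector format called TUPV1 (shortened to "TU1" in the name). This is presumably a transcription-unit position vector for multi-part assembly, although the record does not explain the scheme or name the Golden Gate enzymes. The 4.7 kb plasmid is propagated in E. coli at high copy from a ColE1/pUC-type origin, with ampicillin selection provided by β-lactamase under its own promoter. An f1 origin is also present.

The expression cassette begins with TRE3GV, a third-generation tetracycline-responsive promoter that is activated when the Tet-On 3G transactivator binds, so a gene cloned downstream should be doxycycline-inducible in cells supplying that transactivator. The promoter is followed by a very short match to an HIV-1 LTR and a T7 promoter. The interval between the T7 promoter and the bovine growth hormone polyadenylation signal is where the cloning site would be expected to lie, though it is not annotated as an MCS there.

Elsewhere, an SV40 early promoter and SV40 poly(A) signal flank only a small fragment of the ble (bleomycin-family resistance) gene, so the annotation does not support a functional mammalian selection marker. Residual lac promoter/operator, CAP site, lacI fragment and pBluescript MCS fragment appear to be backbone remnants. The plasmid is typically used as a recipient for placing a gene of interest under inducible control in engineered genetic circuits.
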