Addgene plasmid #139253: pPD765 TRE3GV MCS in TU1
Purpose: (Empty Backbone) TRE3GV promoter and an MCS in TUPV1
Depositing lab: Joshua Leonard.
Backbone
  Vector backbone: pPD005 pcDNA Golden Gate
  Vector type: Mammalian Expression, Synthetic Biology
Growth in bacteria
  Bacterial resistance: Ampicillin, 100 μg/mL
  Growth temperature: 37°C
  Growth strain: DH5alpha
  Copy number: High Copy
Gene/Insert
  Gene/Insert name: None
Terms and licenses: Academic/Nonprofit Terms; Industry Terms: Not Available to Industry
Depositor comments: Leonard Lab plasmid reference number: L1572
How to cite: pPD765 TRE3GV MCS in TU1 was a gift from Joshua Leonard (Addgene plasmid # 139253 ; http://n2t.net/addgene:139253 ; RRID:Addgene_139253)
